>Addgene plasmid #202607 | pcDNA3.1/Puro-CAG-JEDI-1P | addgene full sequence | sequence record 397597 | Addgene NGS Result
GAATTCCTCGAGGAATTCACTCCTCAGGTGCAGGCTGCCTATCAGAAGGTGGTGGCTGGTGTGGCCAATG
CCCTGGCTCACAAATACCACTGAGATCTGCATGAGCTAGCCGCCACCATGGAGACGACTGTGAGGTATGA
ACAGGGGTCAGAGCTCACTAAAACTTCGAGCTCTCCAACAGCAGATGAGCCCACGATAAAGATTGATGAT
GGTCGTGATGAGGGTAATGAACAAGACAGCTGTTCCAATACCATTAGGAGAAAAATTTCCCCGTTTGTGA
TGTCATTTGGATTCAGAGTATTTGGAGTTGTGCTTATCATTGTAGACATCATAGTGGTGATTGTGGATCT
GGCCATCAGTGAGAAGAAAAGAGGCATTAGAGAGATTCTTGAAGGTGTTTCCCTGGCTATAGCACTCTTC
TTCCTTGTTGATGTTCTCATGAGAGTGTTTGTTGAAGGCTTCAAGAACTATTTCCGGTCCAAACTGGTTA
CTTTGGATGCAGTCATAGTAGTGGGCACTCTGCTAATTAATATGACCTACTCCTTCTCTGACCTTGCTGC
CTTTAACAGCGAGAACGTGTATATTACCGCGGATAAACAGAAAAACGGCATTAAAGCGAACTTTACCGTG
CGCCATAACGTGGAAGATGGCAGCGTGCAGCTGGCGGATCATTATCAGCAGAACACCCCGATTGGCGATG
GCCCGGTGCTGCTGCCGGATAACCATTATCTGAGCACCCAGACCGTGCTGAGCAAAGATCCGAACGAAAA
ACGCGATCACATGGTGCTGCTGGAATTTGTGACCGCAGCGGGCATTACACACGGCATGGATGAACTGTAT
GGCGGCACCGGCGGCAGCGCGAGCCAGGGCGAAGAACTGTTTACCGGCGTGGTGCCGATTCTGGTGGAAC
TGGATGGCGATGTGAACGGCCATAAATTTAGCGTGCGCGGCGAAGGCGAAGGCGATGCGACCATTGGCAA
ACTGACCCTGAAATTTATTTGCACCACCGGCAAACTACCGGTGCCGTGGCCGACCCTGGTGACCACCTTA
ACCTATGGCGTGCAGTGCTTTAGCCGCTATCCGGATCATATGAAACGCCATGATTTTTTTAAAAGCGCGA
TGCCGGAAGGCTATGTGCAGGAACGCACCATTAGCTTTAAAGATGATGGCAAATATAAAACCCGCGCGGT
GGTGAAATTTGAAGGCGATACCCTGGTGAACCGCATTGAACTGAAAGGCACCGATTTTAAAGAAGATGGC
AACATTCTGGGGCATAAACTGGAATATAACACAGATCAGATGCCGCACATGGTTACTCTTCTTCGAGTTC
TGAAAATTGTTATCTTAATAAGAATATTTCGCCTGGCTTCACAGAAGAAACAACTTGAAGTGGTAACCTA
ATGAAAGCTTGGTACCGAGCTCGGATCCACTAGTCCAGTGTGGTGGAATTCTGCAGATATCCAGCACAGT
GGCGGCCGCTCGAGTCTAGAGGGCCCGTTTAAACCCGCTGATCAGCCTCGACTGTGCCTTCTAGTTGCCA
GCCATCTGTTGTTTGCCCCTCCCCCGTGCCTTCCTTGACCCTGGAAGGTGCCACTCCCACTGTCCTTTCC
TAATAAAATGAGGAAATTGCATCGCATTGTCTGAGTAGGTGTCATTCTATTCTGGGGGGTGGGGTGGGGC
AGGACAGCAAGGGGGAGGATTGGGAAGACAATAGCAGGCATGCTGGGGATGCGGTGGGCTCTATGGCTTC
TGAGGCGGAAAGAACCAGCTGGGGCTCTAGGGGGTATCCCC
[124 nt withheld, positions 1792-1915]
C
[91 nt withheld, positions 1917-2007]
A
[49 nt withheld, positions 2009-2057]
CCTTTGACGTTGGAGTCCACGTTCTTT
[37 nt withheld, positions 2085-2121]
ACCCTATCTCGGTCTATTCTTTTGATTTATAAGGGATTTTGCCGATTTCGGCCTATTGGTTAAAAAATGA
GCTGATTTAACAAAAATTTAACGCGAATTAATTCTGTGGAATGTGTGTCAGTTAGGGTGTGGAAAGTCCC
CAGGCTCCCCAGCAGGCAGAAGTATGCAAAGCATGCATCTCAATTAGTCAGCAACCAGGTGTGGAAAGTC
CCCAGGCTCCCCAGCAGGCAGAAGTATGCAAAGCATGCATCTCAATTAGTCAGCAACCATAGTCCCGCCC
CTAACTCCGCCCATCCCGCCCCTAACTCCGCCCAGTTCCGCCCATTCTCCGCCCCATGGCTGACTAATTT
TTTTTATTTATGCAGAGGCCGAGGCCGCCTCTGCCTCTGAGCTATTCCAGAAGTAGTGAGGAGGCTTTTT
TGGAGGCCTAGGCTTTTGCAAAAAGCTCCCGCATGACCGAGTACAAGCCCACGGTGCGCCTCGCCACCCG
CGACGACGTCCCCAGGGCCGTACGCACCCTCGCCGCCGCGTTCGCCGACTACCCCGCCACGCGCCACACC
GTCGATCCGGACCGCCACATCGAGCGGGTCACCGAGCTGCAAGAACTCTTCCTCACGCGCGTCGGGCTCG
ACATCGGCAAGGTGTGGGTCGCGGACGACGGCGCCGCGGTGGCGGTCTGGACCACGCCGGAGAGCGTCGA
AGCGGGGGCGGTGTTCGCCGAGATCGGCCCGCGCATGGCCGAGTTGAGCGGTTCCCGGCTGGCCGCGCAG
CAACAGATGGAAGGCCTCCTGGCGCCGCACCGGCCCAAGGAGCCCGCGTGGTTCCTGGCCACCGTCGGCG
TCTCGCCCGACCACCAGGGCAAGGGTCTGGGCAGCGCCGTCGTGCTCCCCGGAGTGGAGGCGGCCGAGCG
CGCCGGGGTGCCCGCCTTCCTGGAGACCTCCGCGCCCCGCAACCTCCCCTTCTACGAGCGGCTCGGCTTC
ACCGTCACCGCCGACGTCGAGGTGCCCGAAGGACCGCGCACCTGGTGCATGACCCGCAAGCCCGGTGCCT
GATTCGAAATGACCGACCAAGCGACGCCCAACCTGCCATCACGAGATTTCGATTCCACCGCCGCCTTCTA
TGAAAGGTTGGGCTTCGGAATCGTTTTCCGGGACGCCGGCTGGATGATCCTCCAGCGCGGGGATCTCATG
CTGGAGTTCTTCGCCCACCCCAACTTGTTTATTGCAGCTTATAATGGTTACAAATAAAGCAATAGCATCA
CAAATTTCACAAATAAAGCATTTTTTTCACTGCATTCTAGTTGTGGTTTGTCCAAACTCATCAATGTATC
TTATCATGTCTGTATACCGTCGACCTCTAGCTAGAGCTTGGCGTAATCATGGTCATAGCTGTTTCCTGTG
TGAAATTGTTATCCGCTCACAATTCCACACAACATACGAGCCGGAAGCATAAAGTGTAAAGCCTGGGGTG
CCTAATGAGTGAGCTAACTCACATTAATTGCGTTGCGCTCACTGCCCGCTTTCCAGTCGGGAAACCTGTC
GTGCCAGCTGCATTAATGAATCGGCCAACGCGCGGGGAGAGGCGGTTTGCGTATTGGGCGCTCTTCCGCT
TCCTCGCTCACTGACTCGCTGCGCTCGGTCGTTCGGCTGCGGCGAGCGGTATCAGCTCACTCAAAGGCGG
TAATACGGTTATCCACAGAATCAGGGGATAACGCAGGAAAGAACATGTGAGCAAAAGGCCAGCAAAAGGC
CAGGAACCGTAAAAAGGCCGCGTTGCTGGCGTTTTTCCATAGGCTCCGCCCCCCTGACGAGCATCACAAA
AATCGACGCTCAAGTCAGAGGTGGCGAAACCCGACAGGACTATAAAGATACCAGGCGTTTCCCCCTGGAA
GCTCCCTCGTGCGCTCTCCTGTTCCGACCCTGCCGCTTACCGGATACCTGTCCGCCTTTCTCCCTTCGGG
AAGCGTGGCGCTTTCTCATAGCTCACGCTGTAGGTATCTCAGTTCGGTGTAGGTCGTTCGCTCCAAGCTG
GGCTGTGTGCACGAACCCCCCGTTCAGCCCGACCGCTGCGCCTTATCCGGTAACTATCGTCTTGAGTCCA
ACCCGGTAAGACACGACTTATCGCCACTGGCAGCAGCCACTGGTAACAGGATTAGCAGAGCGAGGTATGT
AGGCGGTGCTACAGAGTTCTTGAAGTGGTGGCCTAACTACGGCTACACTAGAAGAACAGTATTTGGTATC
TGCGCTCTGCTGAAGCCAGTTACCTTCGGAAAAAGAGTTGGTAGCTCTTGATCCGGCAAACAAACCACCG
CTGGTAGCGGTGGTTTTTTTGTTTGCAAGCAGCAGATTACGCGCAGAAAAAAAGGATCTCAAGAAGATCC
TTTGATCTTTTCTACGGGGTCTGACGCTCAGTGGAACGAAAACTCACGTTAAGGGATTTTGGTCATGAGA
TTATCAAAAAGGATCTTCACCTAGATCCTTTTAAATTAAAAATGAAGTTTTAAATCAATCTAAAGTATAT
ATGAGTAAACTTGGTCTGACAGTTACCAATGCTTAATCAGTGAGGCACCTATCTCAGCGATCTGTCTATT
TCGTTCATCCATAGTTGCCTGACTCCCCGTCGTGTAGATAACTACGATACGGGAGGGCTTACCATCTGGC
CCCAGTGCTGCAATGATACCGCGAGACCCACGCTCACCGGCTCCAGATTTATCAGCAATAAACCAGCCAG
CCGGAAGGGCCGAGCGCAGAAGTGGTCCTGCAACTTTATCCGCCTCCATCCAGTCTATTAATTGTTGCCG
GGAAGCTAGAGTAAGTAGTTCGCCAGTTAATAGTTTGCGCAACGTTGTTGCCATTGCTACAGGCATCGTG
GTGTCACGCTCGTCGTTTGGTATGGCTTCATTCAGCTCCGGTTCCCAACGATCAAGGCGAGTTACATGAT
CCCCCATGTTGTGCAAAAAAGCGGTTAGCTCCTTCGGTCCTCCGATCGTTGTCAGAAGTAAGTTGGCCGC
AGTGTTATCACTCATGGTTATGGCAGCACTGCATAATTCTCTTACTGTCATGCCATCCGTAAGATGCTTT
TCTGTGACTGGTGAGTACTCAACCAAGTCATTCTGAGAATAGTGTATGCGGCGACCGAGTTGCTCTTGCC
CGGCGTCAATACGGGATAATACCGCGCCACATAGCAGAACTTTAAAAGTGCTCATCATTGGAAAACGTTC
TTCGGGGCGAAAACTCTCAAGGATCTTACCGCTGTTGAGATCCAGTTCGATGTAACCCACTCGTGCACCC
AACTGATCTTCAGCATCTTTTACTTTCACCAGCGTTTCTGGGTGAGCAAAAACAGGAAGGCAAAATGCCG
CAAAAAAGGGAATAAGGGCGACACGGAAATGTTGAATACTCATACTCTTCCTTTTTCAATATTATTGAAG
CATTTATCAGGGTTATTGTCTCATGAGCGGATACATATTTGAATGTATTTAGAAAAATAAACAAATAGGG
GTTCCGCGCACATTTCCCCGAAAAGTGCCACCTGACGTCGACATTGATTATTGACTAGTTATTAATAGTA
ATCAATTACGGGGTCATTAGTTCATAGCCCATATATGGAGTTCCGCGTTACATAACTTACGGTAAATGGC
CCGCCTGGCTGACCGCCCAACGACCCCCGCCCATTGACGTCAATAATGACGTATGTTCCCATAGTAACGC
CAATAGGGACTTTCCATTGACGTCAATGGGTGGAGTATTTACGGTAAACTGCCCACTTGGCAGTACATCA
AGTGTATCATATGCCAAGTACGCCCCCTATTGACGTCAATGACGGTAAATGGCCCGCCTGGCATTATGCC
CAGTACATGACCTTATGGGACTTTCCTACTTGGCAGTACATCTACGTATTAGTCATCGCTATTACCATGG
TCGAGGTGAGCCCCACGTTCTGCTTCACTCTCCCCATCTCCCCCCCCTCCCCACCCCCAATTTTGTATTT
ATTTATTTTTTAATTATTTTGTGCAGCGATGGGGGCGGGGGGGGGGGGGGGGCGCCAGGCGGGGCGGGGC
GGGGCGAGGGGCGGGGCGGGGCGAGGCGGAGAGGTGCGGCGGCAGCCAATCAGAGCGGCGCGCTCCGAAA
GTTTCCTTTTATGGCGAGGCGGCGGCGGCGGCGGCCCTATAAAAAGCGAAGCGCGCGGCGGGCGGGAGTC
GCTGCGCGCTGCCTTCGCCCCGTGCCCCGCTCCGCCGCCGCCTCGCGCCGCCCGCCCCGGCTCTGACTGA
CCGCGTTACTCCCACAGGTGAGCGGGCGGGACGGCCCTTCTCCTCCGGGCTGTAATTAGCGCTTGGTTTA
ATGACGGCTTGTTTCTTTTCTGTGGCTGCGTGAAAGCCTTGAGGGGCTCCGGGAGGGCCCTTTGTGCGGG
GGGAGCGGCTCGGGGGGTGCGTGCGTGTGTGTGTGCGTGGGGAGCGCCGCGTGCGGCTCCGCGCTGCCCG
GCGGCTGTGAGCGCTGCGGGCGCGGCGCGGGGCTTTGTGCGCTCCGCAGTGTGCGCGAGGGGAGCGCGGC
CGGGGGCGGTGCCCCGCGGTGCGGGGGGGGCTGCGAGGGGAACAAAGGCTGCGTGCGGGGTGTGTGCGTG
GGGGGGTGAGCAGGGGGTGTGGGCGCGTCGGTCGGGCTGCAACCCCCCCTGCACCCCCCTCCCCGAGTTG
CTGAGCACGGCCCGGCTTCGGGTGCGGGGCTCCGTACGGGGCGTGGCGCGGGGCTCGCCGTGCCGGGCGG
GGGGTGGCGGCAGGTGGGGGTGCCGGGCGGGGCGGGGCCGCCTCGGGCCGGGGAGGGCTCGGGGGAGGGG
CGCGGCGGCCCCCGGAGCGCCGGCGGCTGTCGAGGCGCGGCGAGCCGCAGCCATTGCCTTTTATGGTAAT
CGTGCGAGAGGGCGCAGGGACTTCCTTTGTCCCAAATCTGTGCGGAGCCGAAATCTGGGAGGCGCCGCCG
CACCCCCTCTAGCGGGCGCGGGGCGAAGCGGTGCGGCGCCGGCAGGAAGGAAATGGGCGGGGAGGGCCTT
CGTGCGTCGCCGCGCCGCCGTCCCCTTCTCCCTCTCCAGCCTCGGGGCTGTCCGCGGGGGGACGGCTGCC
TTCGGGGGGGACGGGGCAGGGCGGGGTTCGGCTTCTGGCGTGTGACCGGCGGCTCTAGAGCCTCTGCTAA
CCATGTTCATGCCTTCTTCTTTTTCCTACAGCTCCTGGGCAACGTGCTGGTTATTGTGCTGTCTCATCAT
TTTGGCAAA
Features (pLannotate 1.2.2; 19 found; start..end, strand, type, name):
    571..1290    +  CDS            cEGFP: cEGFP is a basic (constitutively fluorescent) green fluorescent protein published in 2008, derived from Aequorea victoria.
   1522..1746    +  polyA_signal   bGH poly(A) signal: bovine growth hormone polyadenylation signal
   1750..1771    +  promoter       SV40 promoter (fragment): SV40 enhancer and early promoter
   1792..2220    +  rep_origin     f1 ori (sequence partly withheld): f1 bacteriophage origin of replication; arrow indicates direction of (+) strand synthesis
   2234..2563    +  promoter       SV40 promoter: SV40 enhancer and early promoter
   2574..3173    +  CDS            PuroR: puromycin N-acetyltransferase; pac from Streptomyces alboniger; confers resistance to puromycin
   3180..3338    +  CDS            ble (fragment): BLE_KLEPN - Experimental evidence at protein level: Swiss-Prot protein existence level 1. Binding protein with a strong affinity to the bleomycin family of antibiotics. Binds to CL990; an antimitotic-antibiotic compound. From Klebsiella pneumoniae.
   3333..3454    +  polyA_signal   SV40 poly(A) signal: SV40 polyadenylation signal
   3527..3543    -  protein_bind   lac operator: The lac repressor binds to the lac operator to inhibit transcription in E. coli. This inhibition can be relieved by adding lactose or isopropyl-β-D-thiogalactopyranoside (IPTG). lac repressor encoded by lacI
   3551..3581    -  promoter       lac promoter: promoter for the E. coli lac operon
   3596..3617    -  protein_bind   CAP binding site: CAP binding activates transcription in the presence of cAMP. E. coli catabolite activator protein
   3630..3722    -  CDS            lacI (fragment): lac repressor; lacI; The lac repressor binds to the lac operator to inhibit transcription in E. coli. This inhibition can be relieved by adding lactose or isopropyl-β-D-thiogalactopyranoside (IPTG).
   3905..4493    -  rep_origin     ori: high-copy-number ColE1/pMB1/pBR322/pUC origin of replication
   4664..5524    -  CDS            AmpR: β-lactamase; bla; confers resistance to ampicillin, carbenicillin, and related antibiotics
   5525..5629    -  promoter       AmpR promoter: bla
   5661..6040    +  enhancer       CMV enhancer: human cytomegalovirus immediate early enhancer
   6042..6315    +  promoter       chicken β-actin promoter: No description available
   6316..7332    +  intron         chimeric intron: chimera between introns from chicken β-actin and rabbit β-globin
   7336..90      +  CDS            HBB (across the origin): HBB_COLGU - Experimental evidence at transcript level: Swiss-Prot protein existence level 2. Involved in oxygen transport from the lung to the various peripheral tissues. From Colobus guereza (Mantled guereza) (Eastern black-and-white colobus monkey).
