[The description below was written by a language model from this plasmid's Addgene catalogue record and pLannotate feature annotations shown in this document.]
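Description:
pcDNA3.1/Puro-CAG-JEDI-1P is a mammalian expression plasmid of roughly 7.4 kb that drives the synthetic genetically encoded voltage indicator JEDI-1P from the strong CAG promoter. In the annotated sequence, CAG appears as its three standard parts: the human cytomegalovirus immediate-early enhancer, the chicken β-actin promoter, and a chimeric chicken β-actin/rabbit β-globin intron. A short annotation labelled as a β-globin (HBB) coding fragment spans the sequence origin just after the intron. It most likely reflects the rabbit β-globin-derived tail of the CAG cassette rather than a separate expressed gene.

The 1.3 kb JEDI-1P insert sits between retained NheI and HindIII sites and is followed by the bovine growth hormone polyadenylation signal. The feature table does not annotate the indicator as a whole. It detects only a GFP-family coding segment of about 720 bp (labelled cEGFP) within the insert, which would be the fluorescent reporter portion of the sensor. The remaining insert sequence, presumably the voltage-responsive part, is unannotated, and its origin is not stated in the record.

A second cassette uses the SV40 enhancer/early promoter to express puromycin N-acetyltransferase, terminated by the SV40 poly(A) signal, allowing puromycin selection of transfected mammalian cells. A residual fragment of a bleomycin-resistance gene lies after PuroR and appears to be a cloning remnant. In E. coli the plasmid is maintained by a high-copy ColE1/pUC-type origin and β-lactamase (ampicillin resistance). An f1 origin and leftover lac promoter/operator elements are also present.

The indicator was evolved for one-photon microscopy, and the associated work applies it to widefield imaging of rapid cortical voltage dynamics. This plasmid suits transient or stable expression of the sensor in cultured mammalian cells.
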