Addgene plasmid #202607: pcDNA3.1/Puro-CAG-JEDI-1P
Purpose: Genetically encoded voltage indicator (GEVI) JEDI-1P, expressed under strong mammalian promoter (CAG)
Depositing lab: Francois St-Pierre. Depositing organization: Baylor College of Medicine. Publication: Widefield imaging of rapid pan-cortical voltage dynamics with an indicator evolved for one-photon microscopy. Lu X, Wang Y, Liu Z, Gou Y, Jaeger D, St-Pierre F. Nat Commun. 2023 Oct 12;14(1):6423. doi: 10.1038/s41467-023-41975-3. PubMed 37828037.
Backbone
  Vector backbone: pcDNA3.1/Puro-CAG
  Backbone size w/o insert (bp): 6088
  Total vector size (bp): 7375
  Vector type: Mammalian Expression
  Selectable markers: Puromycin
Growth in bacteria
  Bacterial resistance: Ampicillin, 100 μg/mL
  Growth temperature: 37°C
  Growth strain: DH5alpha
  Copy number: High Copy
Gene/Insert
  Gene/Insert name: JEDI-1P
  Species: Synthetic
  Insert size (bp): 1284
  Promoter: CAG
  Cloning method: Restriction Enzyme; 5′ cloning site NheI (not destroyed); 3′ cloning site HindIII (not destroyed)
  Sequencing primers: 5′ AAGGTGGTGGCTGGTGTGGC; 3′ TAGAAGGCACAGTCGAGG
Terms and licenses: Academic/Nonprofit Terms; Industry Terms: Not Available to Industry
Depositor comments: Please visit https://doi.org/10.1101/2022.08.29.505018 for bioRxiv preprint.
How to cite: pcDNA3.1/Puro-CAG-JEDI-1P was a gift from Francois St-Pierre (Addgene plasmid # 202607 ; http://n2t.net/addgene:202607 ; RRID:Addgene_202607)
